>Addgene plasmid #80797 | AbVec2.1-IGLC2-MscI | addgene full sequence | sequence record 181656 | Addgene NGS Result
TGGCACGACAGGTTTCCCGACTGGAAAGCGGGCAGTGAGCGCAACGCAATTAATGTGAGTTAGCTCACTC
ATTAGGCACCCCAGGCTTTACACTTTATGCTTCCGGCTCGTATGTTGTGTGGAATTGTGAGCGGATAACA
ATTTCACACAGGAAACAGCTATGACATGATTACGAATTAATTCGAGCTCGCCCGACATTGATTATTGACT
AGTTATTAATAGTAATCAATTACGGGGTCATTAGTTCATAGCCCATATATGGAGTTCCGCGTTACATAAC
TTACGGTAAATGGCCCGCCTGGCTGACCGCCCAACGACCCCCGCCCATTGACGTCAATAATGACGTATGT
TCCCATAGTAACGCCAATAGGGACTTTCCATTGACGTCAATGGGTGGAGTATTTACGGTAAACTGCCCAC
TTGGCAGTACATCAAGTGTATCATATGCCAAGTACGCCCCCTATTGACGTCAATGACGGTAAATGGCCCG
CCTGGCATTATGCCCAGTACATGACCTTATGGGACTTTCCTACTTGGCAGTACATCTACGTATTAGTCAT
CGCTATTACCATGGTGATGCGGTTTTGGCAGTACATCAATGGGCGTGGATAGCGGTTTGACTCACGGGGA
TTTCCAAGTCTCCACCCCATTGACGTCAATGGGAGTTTGTTTTGGCACCAAAATCAACGGGACTTTCCAA
AATGTCGTAACAACTCCGCCCCATTGACGCAAATGGGCGGTAGGCGTGTACGGTGGGAGGTCTATATAAG
CAGAGCTCGTTTAGTGAACCGTCAGATCGCCTGGAGACGCCATCCACGCTGTTTTGACCTCCATAGAAGA
CACCGGGACCGATCCAGCCTCCGCGGCCGGGAACGGTGCATTGGAACGCGGATTCCCCGTGCCAAGAGTG
ACGTAAGTACCGCCTATAGAGTCTATAGGCCCACCCCCTTGGCTTCGTTAGAACGCGGCTACAATTAATA
CATAACCTTATGTATCATACACATACGATTTAGGTGACACTATAGAATAACATCCACTTTGCCTTTCTCT
CCACAGGTGTCCACTCCCAGGTCCAACTGCACCTCGGTTCTATCGATTGAATTCCACCATGGGATGGTCA
TGTATCATCCTTTTTCTAGTAGCAACTGCAACCGGTTGACTAACTAGCTGGCCAGCCCAAGGCTGCCCCC
TCGGTCACTCTGTTCCCGCCTTCGAGTGAGGAGCTTCAAGCCAACAAGGCCACACTGGTGTGTCTCATAA
GTGACTTCTACCCGGGAGCCGTGACAGTGGCCTGGAAGGCAGATAGCAGCCCCGTCAAGGCGGGAGTGGA
GACCACCACACCCTCCAAACAAAGCAACAACAAGTACGCGGCCAGCAGCTACCTGAGCCTGACGCCTGAG
CAGTGGAAGTCCCACAGAAGCTACAGCTGCCAGGTCACGCATGAAGGGAGCACCGTGGAGAAGACAGTGG
CCCCTACAGAATGTTCATAGAAGCTTGGCCGCCATGGCCCAACTTGTTTATTGCAGCTTATAATGGTTAC
AAATAAAGCAATAGCATCACAAATTTCACAAATAAAGCATTTTTTTCACTGCATTCTAGTTGTGGTTTGT
CCAAACTCATCAATGTATCTTATCATGTCTGGATCGGGAATTAATTCGGCGCAGCACCATGGCCTGAAAT
AACCTCTGAAAGAGGAACTTGGTTAGGTACCTTCTGAGGCGGAAAGAACCATCTGTGGAATGTGTGTCAG
TTAGGGTGTGGAAAGTCCCCAGGCTCCCCAGCAGGCAGAAGTATGCAAAGCATGCATCTCAATTAGTCAG
CAACCAGGTGTGGAAAGTCCCCAGGCTCCCCAGCAGGCAGAAGTATGCAAAGCATGCATCTCAATTAGTC
AGCAACCATAGTCCCGCCCCTAACTCCGCCCATCCCGCCCCTAACTCCGCCCAGTTCCGCCCATTCTCCG
CCCCATGGCTGACTAATTTTTTTTATTTATGCAGAGGCCGAGGCCGCCTCGGCCTCTGAGCTATTCCAGA
AGTAGTGAGGAGGCTTTTTTGGAGGCCTAGGCTTTTGCAAAAAGCTGTTAACAGCTTGGCACTGGCCGTC
GTTTTACAACGTCGTGACTGGGAAAACCCTGGCGTTACCCAACTTAATCGCCTTGCAGCACATCCCCCTT
TCGCCAGTTGGCGTAATAGCGAAGAGGCCCGCACCGATCGCCCTTCCCAACAGTTGCGCAGCCTGAATGG
CGAATGGCGCCTGATGCGGTATTTTCTCCTTACGCATCTGTGCGGTATTTCACACCGCATA
[142 nt withheld, positions 2302-2443]
C
[141 nt withheld, positions 2445-2585]
CCTTTGACGTTGGAGTCCACGTTCTTT
[37 nt withheld, positions 2613-2649]
ACCCTATCTCGGGCTATTCTTTTGATTTATAAGGGATTTTGCCGATTTCGGCCTATTGGTTAAAAAATGA
GCTGATTTAACAAAAATTTAACGCGAATTTTAACAAAATATTAACGTTTACAATTTTATGGTGCACTCTC
AGTACAATCTGCTCTGATGCCGCATAGTTAAGCCAGCCCCGACACCCGCCAACACCCGCTGACGCGCCCT
GACGGGCTTGTCTGCTCCCGGCATCCGCTTACAGACAAGCTGTGACCGTCTCCGGGAGCTGCATGTGTCA
GAGGTTTTCACCGTCATCACCGAAACGCGCGAGACGAAAGGGCCTCGTGATACGCCTATTTTTATAGGTT
AATGTCATGATAATAATGGTTTCTTAGACGTCAGGTGGCACTTTTCGGGGAAATGTGCGCGGAACCCCTA
TTTGTTTATTTTTCTAAATACATTCAAATATGTATCCGCTCATGAGACAATAACCCTGATAAATGCTTCA
ATAATATTGAAAAAGGAAGAGTATGAGTATTCAACATTTCCGTGTCGCCCTTATTCCCTTTTTTGCGGCA
TTTTGCCTTCCTGTTTTTGCTCACCCAGAAACGCTGGTGAAAGTAAAAGATGCTGAAGATCAGTTGGGTG
CACGAGTGGGTTACATCGAACTGGATCTCAACAGCGGTAAGATCCTTGAGAGTTTTCGCCCCGAAGAACG
TTTTCCAATGATGAGCACTTTTAAAGTTCTGCTATGTGGCGCGGTATTATCCCGTATTGACGCCGGGCAA
GAGCAACTCGGTCGCCGCATACACTATTCTCAGAATGACTTGGTTGAGTACTCACCAGTCACAGAAAAGC
ATCTTACGGATGGCATGACAGTAAGAGAATTATGCAGTGCTGCCATAACCATGAGTGATAACACTGCGGC
CAACTTACTTCTGACAACGATCGGAGGACCGAAGGAGCTAACCGCTTTTTTGCACAACATGGGGGATCAT
GTAACTCGCCTTGATCGTTGGGAACCGGAGCTGAATGAAGCCATACCAAACGACGAGCGTGACACCACGA
TGCCTGTAGCAATGGCAACAACGTTGCGCAAACTATTAACTGGCGAACTACTTACTCTAGCTTCCCGGCA
ACAATTAATAGACTGGATGGAGGCGGATAAAGTTGCAGGACCACTTCTGCGCTCGGCCCTTCCGGCTGGC
TGGTTTATTGCTGATAAATCTGGAGCCGGTGAGCGTGGGTCTCGCGGTATCATTGCAGCACTGGGGCCAG
ATGGTAAGCCCTCCCGTATCGTAGTTATCTACACGACGGGGAGTCAGGCAACTATGGATGAACGAAATAG
ACAGATCGCTGAGATAGGTGCCTCACTGATTAAGCATTGGTAACTGTCAGACCAAGTTTACTCATATATA
CTTTAGATTGATTTAAAACTTCATTTTTAATTTAAAAGGATCTAGGTGAAGATCCTTTTTGATAATCTCA
TGACCAAAATCCCTTAACGTGAGTTTTCGTTCCACTGAGCGTCAGACCCCGTAGAAAAGATCAAAGGATC
TTCTTGAGATCCTTTTTTTCTGCGCGTAATCTGCTGCTTGCAAACAAAAAAACCACCGCTACCAGCGGTG
GTTTGTTTGCCGGATCAAGAGCTACCAACTCTTTTTCCGAAGGTAACTGGCTTCAGCAGAGCGCAGATAC
CAAATACTGTTCTTCTAGTGTAGCCGTAGTTAGGCCACCACTTCAAGAACTCTGTAGCACCGCCTACATA
CCTCGCTCTGCTAATCCTGTTACCAGTGGCTGCTGCCAGTGGCGATAAGTCGTGTCTTACCGGGTTGGAC
TCAAGACGATAGTTACCGGATAAGGCGCAGCGGTCGGGCTGAACGGGGGGTTCGTGCACACAGCCCAGCT
TGGAGCGAACGACCTACACCGAACTGAGATACCTACAGCGTGAGCTATGAGAAAGCGCCACGCTTCCCGA
AGGGAGAAAGGCGGACAGGTATCCGGTAAGCGGCAGGGTCGGAACAGGAGAGCGCACGAGGGAGCTTCCA
GGGGGAAACGCCTGGTATCTTTATAGTCCTGTCGGGTTTCGCCACCTCTGACTTGAGCGTCGATTTTTGT
GATGCTCGTCAGGGGGGCGGAGCCTATGGAAAAACGCCAGCAACGCGGCCTTTTTACGGTTCCTGGCCTT
TTGCTGGCCTTTTGCTCACATGTTCTTTCCTGCGTTATCCCCTGATTCTGTGGATAACCGTATTACCGCC
TTTGAGTGAGCTGATACCGCTCGCCGCAGCCGAACGACCGAGCGCAGCGAGTCAGTGAGCGAGGAAGCGG
AAGAGCGCCCAATACGCAAACCGCCTCTCCCCGCGCGTTGGCCGATTCATTAATCCAAC
Features (pLannotate 1.2.2; 20 found; start..end, strand, type, name):
     51..72      +  protein_bind   CAP binding site: CAP binding activates transcription in the presence of cAMP. E. coli catabolite activator protein
     87..117     +  promoter       lac promoter: promoter for the E. coli lac operon
    125..141     +  protein_bind   lac operator: The lac repressor binds to the lac operator to inhibit transcription in E. coli. This inhibition can be relieved by adding lactose or isopropyl-β-D-thiogalactopyranoside (IPTG). lac repressor encoded by lacI
    194..573     +  enhancer       CMV enhancer: human cytomegalovirus immediate early enhancer
    574..777     +  promoter       CMV promoter: human cytomegalovirus (CMV) immediate early promoter
    913..956     +  intron         CMV intron (fragment): modified intron A from human cytomegalovirus
   1008..1026    +  promoter       SP6 promoter: promoter for bacteriophage SP6 RNA polymerase
   1030..1067    +  CDS            IgH signal sequence (fragment): signal sequence from the mouse immunoglobulin heavy chain variable region
   1170..1487    +  CDS            IGLC2: IGLC2_HUMAN - Experimental evidence at protein level: Swiss-Prot protein existence level 1. Constant region of immunoglobulin light chains. Immunoglobulins, also known as antibodies, are membrane-bound or secreted glycoproteins produced by B lymphocytes. In the recognition phase of humoral immunity, the membrane-bound immunoglobulins serve as receptors which, upon binding of a specific antigen, trigger the clonal expansion and differentiation of B lymphocytes into immunoglobulins- secreting plasma cells. Secreted immunoglobulins mediate the effector phase of humoral immunity, which results in
   1511..1645    +  polyA_signal   SV40 poly(A) signal: SV40 polyadenylation signal
   1742..2071    +  promoter       SV40 promoter: SV40 enhancer and early promoter
   2090..2244    +  CDS            lacZα (fragment): LacZα fragment of β-galactosidase; lacZ fragment
   2250..2301    -  misc_feature   bom (fragment): basis of mobility region from pBR322
   2320..2700    +  rep_origin     M13 ori (sequence partly withheld): M13 bacteriophage origin of replication; arrow indicates direction of (+) strand synthesis
   2776..2825    -  misc_feature   bom (fragment): basis of mobility region from pBR322
   2927..2962    -  CDS            rop (fragment): Rop protein, which maintains plasmids at low copy number; rop
   3057..3161    +  promoter       AmpR promoter: bla
   3162..4022    +  CDS            AmpR: β-lactamase; bla; confers resistance to ampicillin, carbenicillin, and related antibiotics
   4193..4781    +  rep_origin     ori: high-copy-number ColE1/pMB1/pBR322/pUC origin of replication
   4964..38      +  CDS            lacI (fragment) (across the origin): lac repressor; lacI; The lac repressor binds to the lac operator to inhibit transcription in E. coli. This inhibition can be relieved by adding lactose or isopropyl-β-D-thiogalactopyranoside (IPTG).
