[The description below was written by a language model from this plasmid's Addgene catalogue record and pLannotate feature annotations shown in this document.]
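Description:
AbVec2.1-IGLC2-MscI is an empty mammalian expression backbone of 5,018 bp, built on pUC19 and designed for producing recombinant immunoglobulin light chains that carry the human lambda 2 constant region. In E. coli it is maintained at high copy through the ColE1/pUC-type origin and selected with ampicillin via the β-lactamase (AmpR) gene. The feature table also picks up an M13 phage origin and several leftovers of cloning-vector ancestry: the lac promoter, operator and CAP site, and fragments of lacZα, lacI, rop and bom. These appear to be backbone remnants rather than functional parts of the design.

The expression cassette is driven by the human cytomegalovirus immediate-early enhancer and promoter, followed by a fragment of CMV intron A and an SP6 promoter. Downstream lie a fragment of a mouse immunoglobulin heavy-chain signal sequence, which directs the translated chain into the secretory pathway, and then the IGLC2 constant-region coding sequence, terminated by an SV40 polyadenylation signal. The gap between the leader and IGLC2 is where a lambda variable region would be inserted in frame by restriction cloning. The name suggests that an MscI site is involved, although the record does not list the cloning sites. An SV40 enhancer/early promoter is annotated after the poly(A) signal, but no mammalian selection marker is recorded.

The vector belongs to a system for cloning and expressing Ig genes amplified from single B cells. A light-chain construct of this kind would normally be co-transfected with a matching heavy-chain vector so that mammalian cells secrete a complete recombinant monoclonal antibody.
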