Addgene plasmid #80797: AbVec2.1-IGLC2-MscI
Purpose: (Empty Backbone) Expression of immunoglobulin light chains in mammalian cells, human lambda 2 constant region
Depositing lab: Hedda Wardemann. Depositing organization: Deutsches Krebsforschungszentrum (DKFZ). Publication: Cloning and expression of murine Ig genes from single B cells. Tiller T, Busse CE, Wardemann H. J Immunol Methods. 2009 Oct 31;350(1-2):183-93. doi: 10.1016/j.jim.2009.08.009. Epub 2009 Aug 27. PubMed 19716372.
Backbone
  Vector backbone: pUC19
  Backbone size (bp): 5018
  Vector type: Mammalian Expression
  Promoter: hCMV IE1 gene promoter
Growth in bacteria
  Bacterial resistance: Ampicillin, 100 μg/mL
  Growth temperature: 37°C
  Growth strain: DH5alpha
  Copy number: High Copy
Gene/Insert
  Cloning method: Restriction Enzyme
  Sequencing primers: 5′ GCTTCGTTAGAACGCGGCTAC
Terms and licenses: Academic/Nonprofit Terms; Industry Terms: Not Available to Industry
Depositor comments: Annotated sequence available from: www.ebi.ac.uk/ena accession number LT615370
How to cite: AbVec2.1-IGLC2-MscI was a gift from Hedda Wardemann (Addgene plasmid # 80797 ; http://n2t.net/addgene:80797 ; RRID:Addgene_80797)
